Addgene plasmid #72953: pTU2-D-lacZ
Purpose: Level 2 Destination vector - Position D - Assembly of 4-5 TU's from Level 1-ABCD or ABCDE
Depositing lab: Paul Freemont. Depositing organization: Imperial College London. Publication: EcoFlex: A Multifunctional MoClo Kit for E. coli Synthetic Biology. Moore SJ, Lai HE, Kelwick RJ, Chee SM, Bell DJ, Polizzi KM, Freemont PS. ACS Synth Biol. 2016 May 2. 10.1021/acssynbio.6b00031 PubMed 27096716.
Backbone
  Vector backbone: pSB1C3
  Backbone manufacturer: iGEM
  Backbone size w/o insert (bp): 2507
  Vector type: Synthetic Biology
Growth in bacteria
  Bacterial resistance: Chloramphenicol, 25 μg/mL
  Growth temperature: 37°C
  Growth strain: JM109
  Copy number: High Copy
Gene/Insert
  Gene/Insert name: Level 2 - D site (alt name: LacZalpha fragment)
  Species: Synthetic
  Mutation: CAT gene - C435G (nucleotide) - silent mutagenesis to remove BsmBI site
  Cloning method: Restriction Enzyme; 5′ cloning site Unknown (unknown if destroyed); 3′ cloning site Unknown (unknown if destroyed)
  Sequencing primers: 5′ VF2 (5' tgccacctgacgtctaagaa 3'); 3′ VR (5' attaccgcctttgagtgagc 3')
Terms and licenses: Academic/Nonprofit Terms; Industry Terms: Not Available to Industry
How to cite: pTU2-D-lacZ was a gift from Paul Freemont (Addgene plasmid # 72953 ; http://n2t.net/addgene:72953 ; RRID:Addgene_72953)
