[The description below was written by a language model from this plasmid's Addgene catalogue record and pLannotate feature annotations shown in this document.]
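Description:
pTU2-D-lacZ is a Level 2 destination vector from the EcoFlex MoClo kit, a modular Golden Gate-style cloning system for synthetic biology in E. coli. It is built on the iGEM pSB1C3 backbone and is a small plasmid of about 2.5 kb. It replicates from a high-copy ColE1/pUC-type origin and is selected with chloramphenicol through a cat gene driven by its native cat promoter and followed by the lambda t0 terminator. The cat coding sequence carries a silent C435G nucleotide change that removes an internal BsmBI site. This presumably keeps the backbone intact when that Type IIS enzyme is used for assembly, although the record does not explicitly say which enzyme is used at this level.

The insert is a synthetic "Level 2 – D site" cassette containing a LacZα fragment. The feature table shows a lac operator upstream of the lacZ fragment, with a his operon terminator downstream. A further putative bacterial terminator and a BioBrick prefix lie just upstream of the cassette, so it is insulated from the rest of the backbone. No lac promoter is separately annotated, and the exact cloning sites flanking the cassette are recorded as unknown. In MoClo systems a lacZα cassette of this kind normally serves as a replaceable placeholder. Successful assembly displaces it, so recombinant colonies can be told apart from those carrying the parental vector by blue/white screening in an α-complementing host. According to the record, this position D vector is used to combine four or five transcription units from Level 1 plasmids (positions A–D or A–E) into a single multigene construct.
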