Features (pLannotate 1.2.2; 9 found; start..end, strand, type, name):
     35..51      +  protein_bind   lac operator: The lac repressor binds to the lac operator to inhibit transcription in E. coli. This inhibition can be relieved by adding lactose or isopropyl-β-D-thiogalactopyranoside (IPTG). lac repressor encoded by lacI
    157..357     +  CDS            lacZ (fragment): BGAL_ECOLI - Experimental evidence at protein level: Swiss-Prot protein existence level 1. From Escherichia coli (strain K12).
    459..516     +  terminator     his operon terminator: This putative transcriptin terminator from the E. coli his operon has a 2-bp deletion introduced during synthesis. Its efficiency has not been determined.
    711..1299    -  rep_origin     ori: high-copy-number ColE1/pMB1/pBR322/pUC origin of replication
   1482..1576    -  terminator     lambda t0 terminator: transcription terminator from phage lambda
   1600..2256    -  CDS            cat: CAT_ECOLX - Experimental evidence at protein level: Swiss-Prot protein existence level 1. This enzyme is an effector of chloramphenicol resistance in bacteria. From Escherichia coli. This protein is used as a marker in many commonly used cloning vectors, such as pACYC184.
   2257..2354    -  promoter       cat promoter: promoter of the E. coli cat gene encoding chloramphenicol acetyltransferase
   2440..2483    -  terminator     bacterial terminator: putative bacterial transcription terminator
   2486..1       +  misc_feature   BioBrick prefix (across the origin): BioBrick prefix for parts that do not start with "ATG"
>Addgene plasmid #72953 | pTU2-D-lacZ | depositor full sequence | sequence record 447522 | pTU2-D-lacZ sequence 2506 bps
GGTCTCATCGAATCTAGAGACGTCTAGACATATGTTGTGAGCGGATAACAATTTCACACAGGAAACAGCT
ATGACCATGGTACAAAGAGGAGAAAGGACATGGGTGACCCGAAACTGCTGCTGGAAGTTCCGCACGCTAT
CTCTTCTTCTCCGGGTAACTCTCTGGCTGTTGTTCTGCAACGTCGTGACTGGGAAAACCCGGGTGTTACC
CAGCTGAACCGTCTGGCTGCTCACCCGCCGTTCGCTTCTTGGCGTAACTCTGAAGAAGCTCGTACCGACC
GTCCGTCCCAGCAGCTGCGTTCTCTGATCCGTCTGCTGACCAAACCGGAACGTAAACTGTCTTGGCTGCT
GCCGCCGCTGTCTAACAACTAACGCAAAAAACCCCGCCCCTGACAGGGCGGGGTTTTTTCGCACTAGTGG
ATCCGCATGCCGTCTCATTAGTGTTAGAGACCCTGCAGTCCGGCAAAAAAGGGCAAGGTGTCACCACCCT
GCCCTTTTTCTTTAAAACCGAAAAGATTACTTCGCGTTATGCAGGCTTCCTCGCTCACTGACTCGCTGCG
CTCGGTCGTTCGGCTGCGGCGAGCGGTATCAGCTCACTCAAAGGCGGTAATACGGTTATCCACAGAATCA
GGGGATAACGCAGGAAAGAACATGTGAGCAAAAGGCCAGCAAAAGGCCAGGAACCGTAAAAAGGCCGCGT
TGCTGGCGTTTTTCCACAGGCTCCGCCCCCCTGACGAGCATCACAAAAATCGACGCTCAAGTCAGAGGTG
GCGAAACCCGACAGGACTATAAAGATACCAGGCGTTTCCCCCTGGAAGCTCCCTCGTGCGCTCTCCTGTT
CCGACCCTGCCGCTTACCGGATACCTGTCCGCCTTTCTCCCTTCGGGAAGCGTGGCGCTTTCTCATAGCT
CACGCTGTAGGTATCTCAGTTCGGTGTAGGTCGTTCGCTCCAAGCTGGGCTGTGTGCACGAACCCCCCGT
TCAGCCCGACCGCTGCGCCTTATCCGGTAACTATCGTCTTGAGTCCAACCCGGTAAGACACGACTTATCG
CCACTGGCAGCAGCCACTGGTAACAGGATTAGCAGAGCGAGGTATGTAGGCGGTGCTACAGAGTTCTTGA
AGTGGTGGCCTAACTACGGCTACACTAGAAGAACAGTATTTGGTATCTGCGCTCTGCTGAAGCCAGTTAC
CTTCGGAAAAAGAGTTGGTAGCTCTTGATCCGGCAAACAAACCACCGCTGGTAGCGGTGGTTTTTTTGTT
TGCAAGCAGCAGATTACGCGCAGAAAAAAAGGATCTCAAGAAGATCCTTTGATCTTTTCTACGGGGTCTG
ACGCTCAGTGGAACGAAAACTCACGTTAAGGGATTTTGGTCATGAGATTATCAAAAAGGATCTTCACCTA
GATCCTTTTAAATTAAAAATGAAGTTTTAAATCAATCTAAAGTATATATGAGTAAACTTGGTCTGACAGC
TCGAGGCTTGGATTCTCACCAATAAAAAACGCCCGGCGGCAACCGAGCGTTCTGAACAAATCCAGATGGA
GTTCTGAGGTCATTACTGGATCTATCAACAGGAGTCCAAGCGAGCTCGATATCAAATTACGCCCCGCCCT
GCCACTCATCGCAGTACTGTTGTAATTCATTAAGCATTCTGCCGACATGGAAGCCATCACAAACGGCATG
ATGAACCTGAATCGCCAGCGGCATCAGCACCTTGTCGCCTTGCGTATAATATTTGCCCATGGTGAAAACG
GGGGCGAAGAAGTTGTCCATATTGGCCACGTTTAAATCAAAACTGGTGAAACTCACCCAGGGATTGGCTG
ACACGAAAAACATATTCTCAATAAACCCTTTAGGGAAATAGGCCAGGTTTTCACCGTAACACGCCACATC
TTGCGAATATATGTGTAGAAACTGCCGGAAATCGTCGTGGTATTCACTCCAGAGCGATGAAAACGTTTCA
GTTTGCTCATGGAAAACGGTGTAACAAGGGTGAACACTATCCCATATCACCAGCTCACCGTCTTTCATTG
CCATACGAAATTCCGGATGAGCATTCATCAGGCGGGCAAGAATGTGAATAAAGGCCGGATAAAACTTGTG
CTTATTTTTCTTTACGGTCTTTAAAAAGGCCGTAATATCCAGCTGAACGGTCTGGTTATAGGTACATTGA
GCAACTGACTGAAATGCCTCAAAATGTTCTTTACGATGCCATTGGGATATATCAACGGTGGTATATCCAG
TGATTTTTTTCTCCATTTTAGCTTCCTTAGCTCCTGAAAATCTCGATAACTCAAAAAATACGCCCGGTAG
TGATCTTATTTCATTATGGTGAAAGTTGGAACCTCTTACGTGCCCGATCAACTCGAGTGCCACCTGACGT
CTAAGAAACCATTATTATCATGACATTAACCTATAAAAATAGGCGTATCACGAGGCAGAATTTCAGATAA
AAAAAATCCTTAGCTTTCGCTAAGGATGATTTCTGGAATTCGCGGCCGCTTCTAGA
