>Addgene plasmid #72953 | pTU2-D-lacZ | depositor partial sequence | sequence record 133798 | Golden Gate MCS - Partial sequence between 2 BsaI sites (GGTCTCANNNN and NNNNAGAGACC) - Backbone pTU2-A-lacZ
GGTCTCATCGAATCTAGAGACGTCTAGACATATGTTGTGAGCGGATAACAATTTCACACAGGAAACAGCT
ATGACCATGGTACAAAGAGGAGAAAGGACATGGGTGACCCGAAACTGCTGCTGGAAGTTCCGCACGCTAT
CTCTTCTTCTCCGGGTAACTCTCTGGCTGTTGTTCTGCAACGTCGTGACTGGGAAAACCCGGGTGTTACC
CAGCTGAACCGTCTGGCTGCTCACCCGCCGTTCGCTTCTTGGCGTAACTCTGAAGAAGCTCGTACCGACC
GTCCGTCCCAGCAGCTGCGTTCTCTGATCCGTCTGCTGACCAAACCGGAACGTAAACTGTCTTGGCTGCT
GCCGCCGCTGTCTAACAACTAACGCAAAAAACCCCGCCCCTGACAGGGCGGGGTTTTTTCGCACTAGTGG
ATCCGCATGCCGTCTCATTAGTGTTAGAGACC
