>Addgene plasmid #72953 | pTU2-D-lacZ | addgene partial sequence | sequence record 140547 | RNAde-BB-1F 5'-tgccacctgacgtctaagaa-3'
ATAGGCGTATCACGAGGCAGAATTTCAGATAAAAAAAATCCTTAGCTTTCGCTAAGGATGATTTCTGGAA
TTCGCGGCCGCTTCTAGAGGTCTCATCGAATCTAGAGACGTCTAGACATATGTTGTGAGCGGATAACAAT
TTCACACAGGAAACAGCTATGACCATGGTACAAAGAGGAGAAAGGACATGGGTGACCCGAAACTGCTGCT
GGAAGTTCCGCACGCTATCTCTTCTTCTCCGGGTAACTCTCTGGCTGTTGTTCTGCAACGTCGTGACTGG
GAAAACCCGGGTGTTACCCAGCTGAACCGTCTGGCTGCTCACCCGCCGTTCGCTTCTTGGCGTAACTCTG
AAGAAGCTCGTACCGACCGTCCGTCCCAGCAGCTGCGTTCTCTGATCCGTCTGCTGACCAAACCGGAACG
TAAACTGTCTTGGCTGCTGCCGCCGCTGTCTAACAACTAACGCAAAAAACCCCGCCCCTGACAGGGCGGG
GTTTTTTCGCACTAGTGGATCCGCATGCCGTCTCATTAGTGTTAGAGACCCTGCAGTCCGGCAAAAAAGG
GCAAGGTGTCACCACCCTGCCCTTTTTCTTTAAAACCGAAAAGATTACTTCGCGTTATGCAGGCTTCCTC
GCTCACTGACTCGCTGCGCTCGGTCGTTCGGCTGCGGCGAGCGGTATCAGCTCACTCAAAGGCGGTAATA
CGGTTATCCACAGAATCAGGGGATAACGCAGGAAAGAACATGTGAGCAAAAGGCCAGCAAAAGGCCAGGA
ACCGTAAAAAGGCCGCGTTGCTGGCGTTTTTCCACAGGCTCCGCCCCCCTGACGAGCATCACAAAA
